Addgene plasmid #35541: pGL3-158/+19
Depositing lab: Greg Goodall. Depositing organization: Central Adelaide Local Health Network. Publication: A double-negative feedback loop between ZEB1-SIP1 and the microRNA-200 family regulates epithelial-mesenchymal transition. Bracken CP, Gregory PA, Kolesnikoff N, Bert AG, Wang J, Shannon MF, Goodall GJ. Cancer Res. 2008 Oct 1;68(19):7846-54. 10.1158/0008-5472.CAN-08-1942 PubMed 18829540.
Backbone
  Vector backbone: pGL3-basic
  Backbone manufacturer: Promega
  Backbone size w/o insert (bp): 4818
  Total vector size (bp): 4986
  Vector type: Luciferase
Growth in bacteria
  Bacterial resistance: Ampicillin, 100 μg/mL
  Growth temperature: 37°C
  Growth strain: DH5alpha
  Copy number: Unknown
Gene/Insert
  Gene/Insert name: promoter region of miR200b-200a-429 genomic cluster (alt names: MIRN200B; MIRN200A; MIRN429)
  Species: H. sapiens (human)
  Insert size (bp): 177
  GenBank ID: 406984 406983
  Entrez Gene: MIR200B (a.k.a. MIRN200B, mir-200b); MIR429 (a.k.a. MIRN429, hsa-mir-429, mir-429); MIR200A (a.k.a. MIRN200A, mir-200a)
  Promoter: none
  Tag / fusion protein: luciferase (C terminal on backbone)
  Cloning method: Restriction Enzyme; 5′ cloning site NheI (not destroyed); 3′ cloning site BglII (not destroyed)
  Sequencing primers: 5′ CTAGCAAAATAGGCTGTCCC; 3′ CTTTATGTTTTTGGCGTCTTCCA
Terms and licenses: Academic/Nonprofit Terms; Industry Terms: Not Available to Industry
Depositor comments: Please note that Addgene's sequencing results identified a deletion at bp# 25 & 26 and a single nucleotide mismatch at bp# 47 when compared to the full plasmid sequence provided by the depositing laboratory. The deletion at 25&26 was due to an error made in assembly of sequence when combining promoter with plasmid sequence. The mismatch at bp#47 is not known to affect plasmid function.
How to cite: pGL3-158/+19 was a gift from Greg Goodall (Addgene plasmid # 35541 ; http://n2t.net/addgene:35541 ; RRID:Addgene_35541)
