[The description below was written by a language model from this plasmid's Addgene catalogue record and pLannotate feature annotations shown in this document.]
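Description:
pGL3-158/+19 is a firefly luciferase promoter-reporter plasmid built on Promega's pGL3-basic backbone, a vector that carries the enhanced luc+ coding sequence but no eukaryotic promoter or enhancer of its own. A 177 bp human genomic fragment from the promoter region of the miR-200b/200a/429 microRNA cluster was cloned between the NheI and BglII sites of the polylinker, directly upstream of luciferase, giving a 4,986 bp construct. The name suggests that the fragment spans roughly positions -158 to +19 relative to the transcription start site, although the record does not spell this out. The insert is not annotated in the feature table, but it would occupy the unannotated stretch before the luciferase CDS. Because the backbone has no promoter, luciferase output in transfected cells depends on the transcriptional activity of the inserted fragment.

Luciferase transcripts are terminated by an SV40 late poly(A) signal. A synthetic poly(A) signal and a transcriptional pause site from the human α2-globin gene lie upstream of the cloning region to suppress read-through from cryptic transcription in the backbone, which keeps background low. The plasmid is propagated in E. coli through a high-copy ColE1/pUC-type origin with ampicillin selection (β-lactamase under its own promoter), and an f1 origin allows single-stranded DNA production. The short large T antigen, TcR and lacZα fragments in the table are vestigial backbone remnants, not functional genes.

The associated publication concerns a double-negative feedback loop between ZEB1/SIP1 and the miR-200 family in epithelial-mesenchymal transition, so the construct is suited to assaying minimal promoter activity of this cluster and its regulation. The depositor notes minor discrepancies between the supplied sequence and repository sequencing: a two-base assembly error and a single mismatch not known to affect function.
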