Features (pLannotate 1.2.2; 11 found; start..end, strand, type, name):
    256..1908    +  CDS            luciferase: firefly luciferase; luc+; enhanced luc+ version of the luciferase gene
   1949..2070    -  polyA_signal   SV40 poly(A) signal: SV40 polyadenylation signal
   2093..2161    -  CDS            large T antigen (fragment): large T antigen from SV40 (simian virus 40)
   2177..2309    +  CDS            TcR (fragment): tetracycline efflux protein; tet; confers resistance to tetracycline
   2489..3077    -  rep_origin     ori: high-copy-number ColE1/pMB1/pBR322/pUC origin of replication
   3248..4108    -  CDS            AmpR: β-lactamase; bla; confers resistance to ampicillin, carbenicillin, and related antibiotics
   4109..4213    -  promoter       AmpR promoter: bla
   4240..4668    +  rep_origin     f1 ori (sequence partly withheld): f1 bacteriophage origin of replication; arrow indicates direction of (+) strand synthesis
   4700..4767    -  CDS            lacZα (fragment): LacZα fragment of β-galactosidase; lacZ fragment
   4826..4874    +  polyA_signal   poly(A) signal: synthetic polyadenylation signal
   4888..4979    +  misc_feature   pause site: RNA polymerase II transcriptional pause signal from the human α2 globin gene
>Addgene plasmid #35541 | pGL3-158/+19 | depositor full sequence | sequence record 44887 | pGL3-158/+19 sequence 4986 bps
GGTACCGAGCTCTTACGCGTGCTAGCGCCTGCGTCACCGTCACTGGCCCGCCTCCCGCCCGGCCTATGGG
AGCCCAGGGGACACACCTGTCGGGGGCCAGGAGCGGAGATTGGCCAGCGGGAGCTCGCACCTGTGTGGGG
CGGGGAGCACTGCTCCTTGTAAGGCGAGCCCCCGCCGAGCCGGCTCTTCCCTCCCGAGGCCCCAGATCTG
CGATCTAAGTAAGCTTGGCATTCCGGTACTGTTGGTAAAGCCACCATGGAAGACGCCAAAAACATAAAGA
AAGGCCCGGCGCCATTCTATCCGCTGGAAGATGGAACCGCTGGAGAGCAACTGCATAAGGCTATGAAGAG
ATACGCCCTGGTTCCTGGAACAATTGCTTTTACAGATGCACATATCGAGGTGGACATCACTTACGCTGAG
TACTTCGAAATGTCCGTTCGGTTGGCAGAAGCTATGAAACGATATGGGCTGAATACAAATCACAGAATCG
TCGTATGCAGTGAAAACTCTCTTCAATTCTTTATGCCGGTGTTGGGCGCGTTATTTATCGGAGTTGCAGT
TGCGCCCGCGAACGACATTTATAATGAACGTGAATTGCTCAACAGTATGGGCATTTCGCAGCCTACCGTG
GTGTTCGTTTCCAAAAAGGGGTTGCAAAAAATTTTGAACGTGCAAAAAAAGCTCCCAATCATCCAAAAAA
TTATTATCATGGATTCTAAAACGGATTACCAGGGATTTCAGTCGATGTACACGTTCGTCACATCTCATCT
ACCTCCCGGTTTTAATGAATACGATTTTGTGCCAGAGTCCTTCGATAGGGACAAGACAATTGCACTGATC
ATGAACTCCTCTGGATCTACTGGTCTGCCTAAAGGTGTCGCTCTGCCTCATAGAACTGCCTGCGTGAGAT
TCTCGCATGCCAGAGATCCTATTTTTGGCAATCAAATCATTCCGGATACTGCGATTTTAAGTGTTGTTCC
ATTCCATCACGGTTTTGGAATGTTTACTACACTCGGATATTTGATATGTGGATTTCGAGTCGTCTTAATG
TATAGATTTGAAGAAGAGCTGTTTCTGAGGAGCCTTCAGGATTACAAGATTCAAAGTGCGCTGCTGGTGC
CAACCCTATTCTCCTTCTTCGCCAAAAGCACTCTGATTGACAAATACGATTTATCTAATTTACACGAAAT
TGCTTCTGGTGGCGCTCCCCTCTCTAAGGAAGTCGGGGAAGCGGTTGCCAAGAGGTTCCATCTGCCAGGT
ATCAGGCAAGGATATGGGCTCACTGAGACTACATCAGCTATTCTGATTACACCCGAGGGGGATGATAAAC
CGGGCGCGGTCGGTAAAGTTGTTCCATTTTTTGAAGCGAAGGTTGTGGATCTGGATACCGGGAAAACGCT
GGGCGTTAATCAAAGAGGCGAACTGTGTGTGAGAGGTCCTATGATTATGTCCGGTTATGTAAACAATCCG
GAAGCGACCAACGCCTTGATTGACAAGGATGGATGGCTACATTCTGGAGACATAGCTTACTGGGACGAAG
ACGAACACTTCTTCATCGTTGACCGCCTGAAGTCTCTGATTAAGTACAAAGGCTATCAGGTGGCTCCCGC
TGAATTGGAATCCATCTTGCTCCAACACCCCAACATCTTCGACGCAGGTGTCGCAGGTCTTCCCGACGAT
GACGCCGGTGAACTTCCCGCCGCCGTTGTTGTTTTGGAGCACGGAAAGACGATGACGGAAAAAGAGATCG
TGGATTACGTCGCCAGTCAAGTAACAACCGCGAAAAAGTTGCGCGGAGGAGTTGTGTTTGTGGACGAAGT
ACCGAAAGGTCTTACCGGAAAACTCGACGCAAGAAAAATCAGAGAGATCCTCATAAAGGCCAAGAAGGGC
GGAAAGATCGCCGTGTAATTCTAGAGTCGGGGCGGCCGGCCGCTTCGAGCAGACATGATAAGATACATTG
ATGAGTTTGGACAAACCACAACTAGAATGCAGTGAAAAAAATGCTTTATTTGTGAAATTTGTGATGCTAT
TGCTTTATTTGTAACCATTATAAGCTGCAATAAACAAGTTAACAACAACAATTGCATTCATTTTATGTTT
CAGGTTCAGGGGGAGGTGTGGGAGGTTTTTTAAAGCAAGTAAAACCTCTACAAATGTGGTAAAATCGATA
AGGATCCGTCGACCGATGCCCTTGAGAGCCTTCAACCCAGTCAGCTCCTTCCGGTGGGCGCGGGGCATGA
CTATCGTCGCCGCACTTATGACTGTCTTCTTTATCATGCAACTCGTAGGACAGGTGCCGGCAGCGCTCTT
CCGCTTCCTCGCTCACTGACTCGCTGCGCTCGGTCGTTCGGCTGCGGCGAGCGGTATCAGCTCACTCAAA
GGCGGTAATACGGTTATCCACAGAATCAGGGGATAACGCAGGAAAGAACATGTGAGCAAAAGGCCAGCAA
AAGGCCAGGAACCGTAAAAAGGCCGCGTTGCTGGCGTTTTTCCATAGGCTCCGCCCCCCTGACGAGCATC
ACAAAAATCGACGCTCAAGTCAGAGGTGGCGAAACCCGACAGGACTATAAAGATACCAGGCGTTTCCCCC
TGGAAGCTCCCTCGTGCGCTCTCCTGTTCCGACCCTGCCGCTTACCGGATACCTGTCCGCCTTTCTCCCT
TCGGGAAGCGTGGCGCTTTCTCATAGCTCACGCTGTAGGTATCTCAGTTCGGTGTAGGTCGTTCGCTCCA
AGCTGGGCTGTGTGCACGAACCCCCCGTTCAGCCCGACCGCTGCGCCTTATCCGGTAACTATCGTCTTGA
GTCCAACCCGGTAAGACACGACTTATCGCCACTGGCAGCAGCCACTGGTAACAGGATTAGCAGAGCGAGG
TATGTAGGCGGTGCTACAGAGTTCTTGAAGTGGTGGCCTAACTACGGCTACACTAGAAGAACAGTATTTG
GTATCTGCGCTCTGCTGAAGCCAGTTACCTTCGGAAAAAGAGTTGGTAGCTCTTGATCCGGCAAACAAAC
CACCGCTGGTAGCGGTGGTTTTTTTGTTTGCAAGCAGCAGATTACGCGCAGAAAAAAAGGATCTCAAGAA
GATCCTTTGATCTTTTCTACGGGGTCTGACGCTCAGTGGAACGAAAACTCACGTTAAGGGATTTTGGTCA
TGAGATTATCAAAAAGGATCTTCACCTAGATCCTTTTAAATTAAAAATGAAGTTTTAAATCAATCTAAAG
TATATATGAGTAAACTTGGTCTGACAGTTACCAATGCTTAATCAGTGAGGCACCTATCTCAGCGATCTGT
CTATTTCGTTCATCCATAGTTGCCTGACTCCCCGTCGTGTAGATAACTACGATACGGGAGGGCTTACCAT
CTGGCCCCAGTGCTGCAATGATACCGCGAGACCCACGCTCACCGGCTCCAGATTTATCAGCAATAAACCA
GCCAGCCGGAAGGGCCGAGCGCAGAAGTGGTCCTGCAACTTTATCCGCCTCCATCCAGTCTATTAATTGT
TGCCGGGAAGCTAGAGTAAGTAGTTCGCCAGTTAATAGTTTGCGCAACGTTGTTGCCATTGCTACAGGCA
TCGTGGTGTCACGCTCGTCGTTTGGTATGGCTTCATTCAGCTCCGGTTCCCAACGATCAAGGCGAGTTAC
ATGATCCCCCATGTTGTGCAAAAAAGCGGTTAGCTCCTTCGGTCCTCCGATCGTTGTCAGAAGTAAGTTG
GCCGCAGTGTTATCACTCATGGTTATGGCAGCACTGCATAATTCTCTTACTGTCATGCCATCCGTAAGAT
GCTTTTCTGTGACTGGTGAGTACTCAACCAAGTCATTCTGAGAATAGTGTATGCGGCGACCGAGTTGCTC
TTGCCCGGCGTCAATACGGGATAATACCGCGCCACATAGCAGAACTTTAAAAGTGCTCATCATTGGAAAA
CGTTCTTCGGGGCGAAAACTCTCAAGGATCTTACCGCTGTTGAGATCCAGTTCGATGTAACCCACTCGTG
CACCCAACTGATCTTCAGCATCTTTTACTTTCACCAGCGTTTCTGGGTGAGCAAAAACAGGAAGGCAAAA
TGCCGCAAAAAAGGGAATAAGGGCGACACGGAAATGTTGAATACTCATACTCTTCCTTTTTCAATATTAT
TGAAGCATTTATCAGGGTTATTGTCTCATGAGCGGATACATATTTGAATGTATTTAGAAAAATAAACAAA
TAGGGGTTCCGCGCACATTTCCCCGAAAAGTGCCACCTG
[124 nt withheld, positions 4240-4363]
C
[91 nt withheld, positions 4365-4455]
A
[49 nt withheld, positions 4457-4505]
CCTTTGACGTTGGAGTCCACGTTCTTT
[37 nt withheld, positions 4533-4569]
ACCCTATCTCGGTCTATTCTTTTGATTTATAAGGGATTTTGCCGATTTCGGCCTATTGGTTAAAAAATGA
GCTGATTTAACAAAAATTTAACGCGAATTTTAACAAAATATTAACGCTTACAATTTGCCATTCGCCATTC
AGGCTGCGCAACTGTTGGGAAGGGCGATCGGTGCGGGCCTCTTCGCTATTACGCCAGCCCAAGCTACCAT
GATAAGTAAGTAATATTAAGGTACGGGAGGTACTTGGAGCGGCCGCAATAAAATATCTTTATTTTCATTA
CATCTGTGTGTTGGTTTTTTGTGTGAATCGATAGTACTAACATACGCTCTCCATCAAAACAAAACGAAAC
AAAACAAACTAGCAAAATAGGCTGTCCCCAGTGCAAGTGCAGGTGCCAGAACATTTCTCTATCGATA
