>Addgene plasmid #35541 | pGL3-158/+19 | addgene partial sequence | sequence record 46772 | RVprimer3 5'-CTAGCAAAATAGGCTGTCCC-3'
TTTCTCTATCGATAGGTACCGAGCTCTTACGCGTGCTAGCCTGCGTCACCGTCACTGGTCCGCCTCCCGC
CCGGCCTATGGGAGCCCAGGGGACACACCTGTCGGGGGCCAGGAGCGGAGATTGGCCAGCGGGAGCTCGC
ACCTGTGTGGGGCGGGGAGCACTGCTCCTTGTAAGGCGAGCCCCCGCCGAGCCGGCTCTTCCCTCCCGAG
GCCCCAGATCTGCGATCTAAGTAAGCTTGGCATTCCGGTACTGTTGGTAAAGCCACCATGGAAGACGCCA
AAAACATAAAGAAAGGCCCGGCGCCATTCTATCCGCTGGAAGATGGAACCGCTGGAGAGCAACTGCATAA
GGCTATGAAGAGATACGCCCTGGTTCCTGGAACAATTGCTTTTACAGATGCACATATCGAGGTGGACATC
ACTTACGCTGAGTACTTCGAAATGTCCGTTCGGTTGGCAGAAGCTATGAAACGATATGGGCTGAATACAA
ATCACAGAATCGTCGTATGCAGTGAAAACTCTCTTCAATTCTTTATGCCGGTGTTGGGCGCGTTATTTAT
CGGAGTTGCAGTTGCGCCCGCGAACGACATTTATAATGAACGTGAATTGCTCAACAGTATGGGCATTTCG
CAGCCTACCGTGGTGTTCGTTTCCAAAAAGGGGTTGCAAAAAATTTTGAACGTGCAAAAAAAGCTCCCAA
TCATCCAAAAAATTATTATCATGGATTCTAAAACGGATTACCAGGGATTTCAGTCGATGTACACGTTCGT
CACATCTCATCTACCTCCCGGTTTTAATGAATACGATTTTGTGCCAGAGTCCTTCGATAGGGACAAGACA
ATTGCACTGATCATGAACTCCTCTGGATCTACTGGTCTGCCTAAA
